>Addgene plasmid #179255 | AAV-CAG-jGCaMP8m-WPRE | addgene full sequence | sequence record 354032 | Addgene NGS Result
GTTGGGAAGGGCGATCGGTGCGGGCCTCTTCGCTATTACGCCAGCTGCGCGCTCGCTCGCTCACTGAGGC
CGCCCGGGCAAAGCCCGGGCGTCGGGCGACCTTTGGTCGCCCGGCCTCAGTGAGCGAGCGAGCGCGCAGA
GAGGGAGTGGCCAACTCCATCACTAGGGGTTCCTTGTAGTTAATGATTAACCCGCCATGCTACTTATCTA
CGTAGCCATGCTCTAGGAAGAGTACCATTGACGTCAATAATGACGTATGTTCCCATAGTAACGCCAATAG
GGACTTTCCATTGACGTCAATGGGTGGAGTATTTACGGTAAACTGCCCACTTGGCAGTACATCAAGTGTA
TCATATGCCAAGTACGCCCCCTATTGACGTCAATGACGGTAAATGGCCCGCCTGGCATTATGCCCAGTAC
ATGACCTTATGGGACTTTCCTACTTGGCAGTACATCTACGTATTAGTCATCGCTATTACCATGGTCGAGG
TGAGCCCCACGTTCTGCTTCACTCTCCCCATCTCCCCCCCCTCCCCACCCCCAATTTTGTATTTATTTAT
TTTTTAATTATTTTGTGCAGCGATGGGGGCGGGGGGGGGGGGGGGGCGCGCGCCRGGSGGGGGGGGGSGG
GGSGRGGGGSGGGGSGGGGSGAGGCGGAGAGGTGCGGCGGCAGCCAATCAGAGCGGCGCGCTCCGAAAGT
TTCCTTTTATGGCGAGGCGGCGGCGGCGGCGGCCCTATAAAAAGCGAAGCGCGCGGCGGGCGGGAGTCGC
TGCGCGCTGCCTTCGCCCCGTGCCCCGCTCCGCCGCCGCCTCGCGCCGCCCGCCCCGGCTCTGACTGACC
GCGTTACTCCCACAGGTGAGCGGGCGGGACGGCCCTTCTCCTCCGGGCTGTAATTAGCGCTTGGTTTAAT
GACGGCTTGTTTCTTTTCTGTGGCTGCGTGAAAGCCTTGAGGGGCTCCGGGAGGGCCCTTTGTGCGGGGG
GAGCGGCTCGGGGCTGTCCGCGGGGGGACGGCTGCCTTCGGGGGGGACGGGGCAGGGCGGGGTTCGGCTT
CTGGCGTGTGACCGGCGGCTCTAGAGCCTCTGCTAACCATGTTCATGCCTTCTTCTTTTTCCTACAGCTC
CTGGGCAACGTGCTGGTTATTGTGCTGTCTCATCATTTTGGCAAAGAATTGGATCCACCCGCCACCATGC
ATCATCACCATCATCACACGCGTCGCAAGAAGACCTTCAAGGAGGTGGCCACCGCCGTGAAGATCATCGG
CCGCCTGATGGGCCTGAAGATCAACGTCTATATCAAGGCCGACAAGCAGAAGAACGGCATCAAGGCGAAC
TTCCACATCCGCCACAACATCGAGGACGGCGGCGTGCAGCTCGCCTACCACTACCAGCAGAACACCCCCA
TCGGCGACGGCCCCGTGCTGCTGCCCGACAACCACTACCTGAGCGTGGAGTCCAAACTTTCGAAAGACCC
CAACGAGAAGCGCGATCACATGGTCCTGCTGGAGTTCGTGACCGCCGCCGGGATCACTCTCGGCATGGAC
GAGCTGTACAAGGGCGGTACCGGAGGGAGCATGGTGAGCAAGGGCGAGGAGCTGTTCACCGGGGTGGTGC
CCATCCTGGTCGAGCTGGACGGCGACGTAAACGGCCACAAGTTCAGCGTGTCCGGCGAGGGTGAGGGCGA
TGCCACCTACGGCAAGCTGACCCTGAAGTTCATCTGCACCACCGGCAAGCTGCCCGTGCCCTGGCCCACC
CTCGTGACCACCCTGACCTACGGCGTGCAGTGCTTCAGCCGCTACCCCGACCACATGAAGCAGCACGACT
TCTTCAAGTCCGCCATGCCCGAAGGCTACATCCAGGAGCGCACCATCTTCTTCAAGGACGACGGCAACTA
CAAGACCCGCGCCGAGGTGAAGTTCGAGGGCGACACCCTGGTGAACCGCATCGAGCTGAAGGGCATCGAC
TTCAAGGAGGACGGCAACATCCTGGGGCACAAGCTGGAGTACAACCTGCCGGACCAACTGACTGAAGAGC
AGATCGCAGAATACAAAGAGGCTTTCTCCCTATTTGACAAGGACGGGGATGGGACAATAACAACCAAGGA
GCTGGGGACGGTGATGCGGTCTCTGGGGCAGAACCCCACAGAAGCAGAGCTGCAGGACATGATCAATGAA
GTAGATGCCGACGGTGACGGCACAATCGACTTCCCTGAGTTCCTGACAATGATGGCAAGAAAAATGAAAT
ACAGGGACACGGAAGAAGAAATTAGAGAAGCGTTCGGTGTGTTTGATAAGGATGGCAATGGCTACATCAG
TGCAGCAGAGCTTCGCCACGTGATGACAAACCTTGGAGAGAAGTTAACAGATGAAGAGGTTGATGAAATG
ATCAGGGAAGCAGACATCGATGGGGATGGTCAGGTAAACTACGAAGAGTTTGTACAAATGATGACAGCGA
AGTAAAAGCTTATCGATAATCAACCTCTGGATTACAAAATTTGTGAAAGATTGACTGGTATTCTTAACTA
TGTTGCTCCTTTTACGCTATGTGGATACGCTGCTTTAATGCCTTTGTATCATGCTATTGCTTCCCGTATG
GCTTTCATTTTCTCCTCCTTGTATAAATCCTGGTTGCTGTCTCTTTATGAGGAGTTGTGGCCCGTTGTCA
GGCAACGTGGCGTGGTGTGCACTGTGTTTGCTGACGCAACCCCCACTGGTTGGGGCATTGCCACCACCTG
TCAGCTCCTTTCCGGGACTTTCGCTTTCCCCCTCCCTATTGCCACGGCGGAACTCATCGCCGCCTGCCTT
GCCCGCTGCTGGACAGGGGCTCGGCTGTTGGGCACTGACAATTCCGTGGTGTTGTCGGGGAAATCATCGT
CCTTTCCTTGGCTGCTCGCCTGTGTTGCCACCTGGATTCTGCGCGGGACGTCCTTCTGCTACGTCCCTTC
GGCCCTCAATCCAGCGGACCTTCCTTCCCGCGGCCTGCTGCCGGCTCTGCGGCCTCTTCCGCGTCTTCGC
CTTCGCCCTCAGACGAGTCGGATCTCCCTTTGGGCCGCCTCCCCGCATCGATACCGTCGACCCGGGCGGC
CGCTTCGAGCAGACATGATAAGATACATTGATGAGTTTGGACAAACCACAACTAGAATGCAGTGAAAAAA
ATGCTTTATTTGTGAAATTTGTGATGCTATTGCTTTATTTGTAACCATTATAAGCTGCAATAAACAAGTT
AACAACAACAATTGCATTCATTTTATGTTTCAGGTTCAGGGGGAGATGTGGGAGGTTTTTTAAAGCAAGT
AAAACCTCTACAAATGTGGTAAAATCGATAAGGATCTTCCTAGAGCATGGCTACGTAGATAAGTAGCATG
GCGGGTTAATCATTAACTACAAGGAACCCCTAGTGATGGAGTTGGCCACTCCCTCTCTGCGCGCTCGCTC
GCTCACTGAGGCCGGGCGACCAAAGGTCGCCCGACGCCCGGGCTTTGCCCGGGCGGCCTCAGTGAGCGAG
CGAGCGCGCAGCTGCATTAATGAATCGGCCAACGCGCGGGGAGAGGCGGTTTGCGTATTGGGCGCTCTTC
CGCTTCCTCGCTCACTGACTCGCTGCGCTCGGTCGTTCGGCTGCGGCGAGCGGTATCAGCTCACTCAAAG
GCGGTAATACGGTTATCCACAGAATCAGGGGATAACGCAGGAAAGAACATGTGAGCAAAAGGCCAGCAAA
AGGCCAGGAACCGTAAAAAGGCCGCGTTGCTGGCGTTTTTCCATAGGCTCCGCCCCCCTGACGAGCATCA
CAAAAATCGACGCTCAAGTCAGAGGTGGCGAAACCCGACAGGACTATAAAGATACCAGGCGTTTCCCCCT
GGAAGCTCCCTCGTGCGCTCTCCTGTTCCGACCCTGCCGCTTACCGGATACCTGTCCGCCTTTCTCCCTT
CGGGAAGCGTGGCGCTTTCTCATAGCTCACGCTGTAGGTATCTCAGTTCGGTGTAGGTCGTTCGCTCCAA
GCTGGGCTGTGTGCACGAACCCCCCGTTCAGCCCGACCGCTGCGCCTTATCCGGTAACTATCGTCTTGAG
TCCAACCCGGTAAGACACGACTTATCGCCACTGGCAGCAGCCACTGGTAACAGGATTAGCAGAGCGAGGT
ATGTAGGCGGTGCTACAGAGTTCTTGAAGTGGTGGCCTAACTACGGCTACACTAGAAGAACAGTATTTGG
TATCTGCGCTCTGCTGAAGCCAGTTACCTTCGGAAAAAGAGTTGGTAGCTCTTGATCCGGCAAACAAACC
ACCGCTGGTAGCGGTGGTTTTTTTGTTTGCAAGCAGCAGATTACGCGCAGAAAAAAAGGATCTCAAGAAG
ATCCTTTGATCTTTTCTACGGGGTCTGACGCTCAGTGGAACGAAAACTCACGTTAAGGGATTTTGGTCAT
GAGATTATCAAAAAGGATCTTCACCTAGATCCTTTTAAATTAAAAATGAAGTTTTAAATCAATCTAAAGT
ATATATGAGTAAACTTGGTCTGACAGTTACCAATGCTTAATCAGTGAGGCACCTATCTCAGCGATCTGTC
TATTTCGTTCATCCATAGTTGCCTGACTCCCCGTCGTGTAGATAACTACGATACGGGAGGGCTTACCATC
TGGCCCCAGTGCTGCAATGATACCGCGAGACCCACGCTCACCGGCTCCAGATTTATCAGCAATAAACCAG
CCAGCCGGAAGGGCCGAGCGCAGAAGTGGTCCTGCAACTTTATCCGCCTCCATCCAGTCTATTAATTGTT
GCCGGGAAGCTAGAGTAAGTAGTTCGCCAGTTAATAGTTTGCGCAACGTTGTTGCCATTGCTACAGGCAT
CGTGGTGTCACGCTCGTCGTTTGGTATGGCTTCATTCAGCTCCGGTTCCCAACGATCAAGGCGAGTTACA
TGATCCCCCATGTTGTGCAAAAAAGCGGTTAGCTCCTTCGGTCCTCCGATCGTTGTCAGAAGTAAGTTGG
CCGCAGTGTTATCACTCATGGTTATGGCAGCACTGCATAATTCTCTTACTGTCATGCCATCCGTAAGATG
CTTTTCTGTGACTGGTGAGTACTCAACCAAGTCATTCTGAGAATAGTGTATGCGGCGACCGAGTTGCTCT
TGCCCGGCGTCAATACGGGATAATACCGCGCCACATAGCAGAACTTTAAAAGTGCTCATCATTGGAAAAC
GTTCTTCGGGGCGAAAACTCTCAAGGATCTTACCGCTGTTGAGATCCAGTTCGATGTAACCCACTCGTGC
ACCCAACTGATCTTCAGCATCTTTTACTTTCACCAGCGTTTCTGGGTGAGCAAAAACAGGAAGGCAAAAT
GCCGCAAAAAAGGGAATAAGGGCGACACGGAAATGTTGAATACTCATACTCTTCCTTTTTCAATATTATT
GAAGCATTTATCAGGGTTATTGTCTCATGAGCGGATACATATTTGAATGTATTTAGAAAAATAAACAAAT
AGGGGTTCCGCGCACATTTCCCCGAAAAGTGCCACCTAAATTGTAAGCGTTAATATTTTGTTAAAATTCG
CGTTAAATTTTTGTTAAATCAGCTCATTTTTTAACCAATAGGCCGAAATCGGCAAAATCCCTTATAAATC
AAAAGAATAGACCGAGATAGGGT
[37 nt withheld, positions 5624-5660]
AAAGAACGTGGACTCCAACGTCAAAGG
[49 nt withheld, positions 5688-5736]
T
[91 nt withheld, positions 5738-5828]
G
[124 nt withheld, positions 5830-5953]
CCCATTCGCCATTCAGGCTGCGCAACT
Features (pLannotate 1.2.2; 17 found; start..end, strand, type, name):
     42..174     -  repeat_region  AAV2 ITR (fragment): inverted terminal repeat of adeno-associated virus serotype 2 inverted
    235..483     +  enhancer       CMV enhancer (fragment): human cytomegalovirus immediate early enhancer
    485..762     +  promoter       chicken β-actin promoter: No description available
    763..898     +  intron         hybrid intron (fragment): hybrid between chicken β-actin (CBA) and minute virus of mice (MMV) introns (Gray et al., 2011)
    987..1117    +  intron         chimeric intron (fragment): chimera between introns from chicken β-actin and rabbit β-globin
   1115..1177    +  CDS            HBB (fragment): HBB_LEPEU - Experimental evidence at protein level: Swiss-Prot protein existence level 1. Involved in oxygen transport from the lung to the various peripheral tissues. From Lepus europaeus (European hare).
   1283..2453    +  CDS            GCaMP6s (fragment): improved fluorescent protein-based calcium sensor (Chen et al., 2013)
   2468..3056    +  misc_feature   WPRE: woodchuck hepatitis virus posttranscriptional regulatory element
   3099..3220    -  polyA_signal   SV40 poly(A) signal: SV40 polyadenylation signal
   3243..3311    -  CDS            large T antigen (fragment): large T antigen from SV40 (simian virus 40)
   3382..3515    +  repeat_region  AAV2 ITR: inverted terminal repeat of adeno-associated virus serotype 2 inverted
   3509..3565    -  CDS            lacI (fragment): lac repressor; lacI; The lac repressor binds to the lac operator to inhibit transcription in E. coli. This inhibition can be relieved by adding lactose or isopropyl-β-D-thiogalactopyranoside (IPTG).
   3748..4336    -  rep_origin     ori: high-copy-number ColE1/pMB1/pBR322/pUC origin of replication
   4507..5367    -  CDS            AmpR: β-lactamase; bla; confers resistance to ampicillin, carbenicillin, and related antibiotics
   5368..5472    -  promoter       AmpR promoter: bla
   5525..5953    -  rep_origin     f1 ori (sequence partly withheld): f1 bacteriophage origin of replication; arrow indicates direction of (+) strand synthesis
   5958..47      -  CDS            lacZα (fragment) (across the origin): LacZα fragment of β-galactosidase; lacZ fragment
