[The description below was written by a language model from this plasmid's Addgene catalogue record and pLannotate feature annotations shown in this document.]
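Description:
AAV-CAG-jGCaMP8m-WPRE is an adeno-associated virus transfer plasmid built on a pAAV backbone for expressing the genetically encoded calcium indicator jGCaMP8m in mammalian cells. The sequenced record is about 6 kb. The expression cassette lies between two AAV2 inverted terminal repeats, which are the only cis elements needed for the intervening DNA to be replicated and packaged into AAV capsids when rep, cap and helper functions are supplied in trans. Outside the ITRs, the plasmid carries a ColE1/pUC-type origin and a β-lactamase gene with its own promoter for ampicillin selection in E. coli, plus an f1 phage origin and short lacZα and lacI remnants from the parental cloning vector. The catalogue lists it as low copy and grown in a recombination-deficient stable strain, which is common practice for preserving repeat-prone ITRs.

Expression is driven by the CAG promoter, annotated here as its component parts: a CMV immediate-early enhancer fragment, the chicken β-actin promoter, and a chimeric chicken β-actin/rabbit β-globin intron (the short globin "CDS" hit is part of this element). The synthetic 1,269 bp jGCaMP8m insert, cloned between BamHI and HindIII sites, is labelled by the automated annotation as a GCaMP6s fragment because of shared GCaMP sequence. GCaMP sensors report calcium rises through changes in green fluorescence. Downstream, a WPRE enhances transcript stability and expression, and an SV40 polyadenylation signal terminates the message. With no recombinase sites present, expression is constitutive and broad, suiting the construct to producing AAV for calcium imaging, typically of neuronal activity; the repository also lists ready-made viral preparations, including a retrograde capsid.
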