Addgene plasmid #179255: AAV-CAG-jGCaMP8m-WPRE
Purpose: AAV-mediated expression of GCaMP8m under the CAG promoter
Depositing lab: Loren Looger. Depositing organization: HHMI, Janelia Research Campus.
Backbone
  Vector backbone: pAAV
  Vector type: Mammalian Expression, AAV
Growth in bacteria
  Bacterial resistance: Ampicillin, 100 μg/mL
  Growth temperature: 30°C
  Growth strain: NEB Stable
  Copy number: Low Copy
Gene/Insert
  Gene/Insert name: jGCaMP8m
  Species: Synthetic
  Insert size (bp): 1269
  Promoter: CAG
  Cloning method: Restriction Enzyme; 5′ cloning site BamHI (not destroyed); 3′ cloning site HindIII (not destroyed)
  Sequencing primers: 5′ GCTGGTTATTGTGCTGTC; 3′ CATAGCGTAAAAGGAGCAACA
Terms and licenses: Academic/Nonprofit Terms; Industry Terms: Not Available to Industry
How to cite: AAV-CAG-jGCaMP8m-WPRE was a gift from Loren Looger (Addgene plasmid # 179255 ; http://n2t.net/addgene:179255 ; RRID:Addgene_179255) For viral preps, please replace (Addgene plasmid # 179255) in the above sentence with: (Addgene viral prep # 179255-AAV1), (Addgene viral prep # 179255-AAV9), or (Addgene viral prep # 179255-AAVrg)
